>Addgene plasmid #29650 | pENTR4-CLIPf (w877-2) | depositor full sequence | sequence record 13765 | Author sequence
CTTTCCTGCGTTATCCCCTGATTCTGTGGATAACCGTATTACCGCTAGCATGGATCTCGGGGACGTCTAA
CTACTAAGCGAGAGTAGGGAACTGCCAGGCATCAAATAAAACGAAAGGCTCAGTCGGAAGACTGGGCCTT
TCGTTTTATCTGTTGTTTGTCGGTGAACGCTCTCCTGAGTAGGACAAATCCGCCGGGAGCGGATTTGAAC
GTTGTGAAGCAACGGCCCGGAGGGTGGCGGGCAGGACGCCCGCCATAAACTGCCAGGCATCAAACTAAGC
AGAAGGCCATCCTGACGGATGGCCTTTTTGCGTTTCTACAAACTCTTCCTGTTAGTTAGTTACTTAAGCT
CGGGCCCCAAATAATGATTTTATTTTGACTGATAGTGACCTGTTCGTTGCAACAAATTGATAAGCAATGC
TTTTTTATAATGCCAACTTTGTACAAAAAAGCAGGCTCCACCATGGACAAAGACTGCGAAATGAAGCGCA
CCACCCTGGATAGCCCTCTGGGCAAGCTGGAACTGTCTGGGTGCGAACAGGGCCTGCACCGTATCATCTT
CCTGGGCAAAGGAACATCTGCCGCCGACGCCGTGGAAGTGCCTGCCCCAGCCGCCGTGCTGGGCGGACCA
GAGCCACTGATCCAGGCCACCGCCTGGCTCAACGCCTACTTTCACCAGCCTGAGGCCATCGAGGAGTTCC
CTGTGCCAGCCCTGCACCACCCAGTGTTCCAGCAGGAGAGCTTTACCCGCCAGGTGCTGTGGAAACTGCT
GAAAGTGGTGAAGTTCGGAGAGGTCATCAGCGAGAGCCACCTGGCCGCCCTGGTGGGCAATCCCGCCGCC
ACCGCCGCCGTGAACACCGCCCTGGACGGAAATCCCGTGCCCATTCTGATCCCCTGCCACCGGGTGGTGC
AGGGCGACAGCGACGTGGGGCCCTACCTGGGCGGGCTCGCCGTGAAAGAGTGGCTGCTGGCCCACGAGGG
CCACAGACTGGGCAAGCCTGGGCTGGGTCCTGCAGGCGGATCCGGTACCGAATTCGCGGCCGCACTCGAG
ATATCTAGACCCAGCTTTCTTGTACAAAGTTGGCATTATAAGAAAGCATTGCTTATCAATTTGTTGCAAC
GAACAGGTCACTATCAGTCAAAATAAAATCATTATTTGCCATCCAGCTGCAGCTCTGGCCCGTGTCTCAA
AATCTCTGATGTTACATTGCACAAGATAAAAATATATCATCATGAACAATAAAACTGTCTGCTTACATAA
ACAGTAATACAAGGGGTGTTATGAGCCATATTCAACGGGAAACGTCGAGGCCGCGATTAAATTCCAACAT
GGATGCTGATTTATATGGGTATAAATGGGCTCGCGATAATGTCGGGCAATCAGGTGCGACAATCTATCGC
TTGTATGGGAAGCCCGATGCGCCAGAGTTGTTTCTGAAACATGGCAAAGGTAGCGTTGCCAATGATGTTA
CAGATGAGATGGTCAGACTAAACTGGCTGACGGAATTTATGCCTCTTCCGACCATCAAGCATTTTATCCG
TACTCCTGGTGATGCATGGTTACTCACCACTGCGATCCCCGGAAAAACAGCATTCCAGGTATTAGAAGAA
TATCCTGATTCAGGTGAAAATATTGTTGATGCGCTGGCAGTGTTCCTGCGCCGGTTGCATTCGATTCCTG
TTTGTAATTGTCCTTTTAACAGCGATCGCGTATTTCGTCTCGCTCAGGCGCAATCACGAATGAATAACGG
TTTGGTTGATGCGAGTGATTTTGATGACGAGCGTAATGGCTGGCCTGTTGAACAAGTCTGGAAAGAAATG
CATAAACTTTTGCCATTCTCACCGGATTCAGTCGTCACTCATGGTGATTTCTCACTTGATAACCTTATTT
TTGACGAGGGGAAATTAATAGGTTGTATTGATGTTGGACGAGTCGGAATCGCAGACCGATACCAGGATCT
TGCCATCCTATGGAACTGCCTCGGTGAGTTTTCTCCTTCATTACAGAAACGGCTTTTTCAAAAATATGGT
ATTGATAATCCTGATATGAATAAATTGCAGTTTCATTTGATGCTCGATGAGTTTTTCTAATCAGAATTGG
TTAATTGGTTGTAACATTATTCAGATTGGGCCCCGTTCCACTGAGCGTCAGACCCCGTAGAAAAGATCAA
AGGATCTTCTTGAGATCCTTTTTTTCTGCGCGTAATCTGCTGCTTGCAAACAAAAAAACCACCGCTACCA
GCGGTGGTTTGTTTGCCGGATCAAGAGCTACCAACTCTTTTTCCGAAGGTAACTGGCTTCAGCAGAGCGC
AGATACCAAATACTGTTCTTCTAGTGTAGCCGTAGTTAGGCCACCACTTCAAGAACTCTGTAGCACCGCC
TACATACCTCGCTCTGCTAATCCTGTTACCAGTGGCTGCTGCCAGTGGCGATAAGTCGTGTCTTACCGGG
TTGGACTCAAGACGATAGTTACCGGATAAGGCGCAGCGGTCGGGCTGAACGGGGGGTTCGTGCACACAGC
CCAGCTTGGAGCGAACGACCTACACCGAACTGAGATACCTACAGCGTGAGCTATGAGAAAGCGCCACGCT
TCCCGAAGGGAGAAAGGCGGACAGGTATCCGGTAAGCGGCAGGGTCGGAACAGGAGAGCGCACGAGGGAG
CTTCCAGGGGGAAACGCCTGGTATCTTTATAGTCCTGTCGGGTTTCGCCACCTCTGACTTGAGCGTCGAT
TTTTGTGATGCTCGTCAGGGGGGCGGAGCCTATGGAAAAACGCCAGCAACGCGGCCTTTTTACGGTTCCT
GGCCTTTTGCTGGCCTTTTGCTCACATGTT
Features (pLannotate 1.2.2; 8 found; start..end, strand, type, name):
      1..46      +  rep_origin     RSF ori (fragment): Plasmids containing the RSF 1030 origin of replication can be propagated in E. coli cells that contain additional plasmids with compatible origins.
    106..149     -  terminator     rrnB T1 terminator: Escherichia coli rrnB; transcription terminator T1 from the E. coli rrnB gene
    281..308     +  terminator     rrnB T2 terminator: transcription terminator T2 from the E. coli rrnB gene
    358..457     +  protein_bind   attL1: mutant version of attL; recombination site for the Gateway® LR reaction LR Clonase™
    463..1008    +  CDS            CLIP-tag™: human O6-alkylguanine-DNA-alkyltransferase variant that forms covalent bonds with benzylcytosine derivatives fast-reacting variant, optimized for mammalian expression
   1059..1158    -  protein_bind   attL2: mutant version of attL; recombination site for the Gateway® LR reaction LR Clonase™
   1281..2090    +  CDS            KanR: aminoglycoside phosphotransferase; aph(3')-Ia; confers resistance to kanamycin in bacteria or G418 (Geneticin®) in eukaryotes
   2180..2768    +  rep_origin     ori: high-copy-number ColE1/pMB1/pBR322/pUC origin of replication
