[The description below was written by a language model from this plasmid's Addgene catalogue record and pLannotate feature annotations shown in this document.]
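Description:
pENTR4-CLIPf (w877-2) is a Gateway entry vector built on the Invitrogen pENTR4 backbone and deposited as an empty backbone, meaning it carries a tag but no gene of interest. At 2,830 bp it is a compact bacterial cloning plasmid, maintained in E. coli from a high-copy ColE1/pUC-type origin and selected with kanamycin through an aminoglycoside phosphotransferase (KanR) gene. The annotation also reports a very short fragment matching the RSF origin, which is most likely a partial sequence match rather than a functional second replicon. The rrnB T1 and T2 transcription terminators lie upstream of the recombination cassette, where they insulate it from read-through transcription arising in the backbone.

The functional core is the region between attL1 and attL2, the recombination sites used in the Gateway LR reaction. Immediately after attL1 sits the coding sequence for CLIPf, the fast-reacting CLIP-tag variant of human O6-alkylguanine-DNA alkyltransferase, optimized for mammalian expression, which forms a covalent bond with benzylcytosine derivatives and so allows specific labelling of a fusion protein with fluorescent or other substrates. The record lists the tag as N-terminal and gives NcoI and BamHI, both preserved, as the 5′ and 3′ cloning sites. A gene placed in frame downstream of the tag, before attL2, would give a CLIPf-fusion entry clone. No promoter is annotated within the att-flanked region, as expected for an entry vector, so expression depends on LR transfer of the cassette into a destination vector that supplies the promoter and host-specific elements. The depositor notes that the plasmid was sequence verified but not otherwise characterized.
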