Addgene plasmid #29650: pENTR4-CLIPf (w877-2)
Purpose: (Empty Backbone)
Depositing lab: Eric Campeau. Depositing organization: University of Massachusetts, Worcester.
Backbone
  Vector backbone: pENTR4
  Backbone manufacturer: Invitrogen
  Backbone size (bp): 2830
  Vector type: Entry vector
Growth in bacteria
  Bacterial resistance: Kanamycin, 50 μg/mL
  Growth temperature: 37°C
  Growth strain: DH5alpha
  Growth instructions: TOP10F', 37oC
  Copy number: High Copy
Gene/Insert
  Gene/Insert name: no insert
  Tag / fusion protein: CLIPf (N terminal on backbone)
  Cloning method: Restriction Enzyme; 5′ cloning site Nco I (not destroyed); 3′ cloning site Bam HI (not destroyed)
  Sequencing primers: 5′ ENTRforw; 3′ ENTRrev
Terms and licenses: Academic/Nonprofit Terms; Industry Terms: Not Available to Industry
Depositor comments: Sequence verified, no further characterization.
How to cite: pENTR4-CLIPf (w877-2) was a gift from Eric Campeau (Addgene plasmid # 29650 ; http://n2t.net/addgene:29650 ; RRID:Addgene_29650)
