>Addgene plasmid #29650 | pENTR4-CLIPf (w877-2) | addgene partial sequence | sequence record 35162 | 29650 with pENTR-R
TTTTATTGTTCATGATGATATATTTTTATCTTGTGCAATGTAACATCAGAGATTTTGAGACACGGGCCAG
AGCTGCAGCTGGATGGCAAATAATGATTTTATTTTGACTGATAGTGACCTGTTCGTTGCAACAAATTGAT
AAGCAATGCTTTCTTATAATGCCAACTTTGTACAAGAAAGCTGGGTCTAGATATCTCGAGTGCGGCCGCG
AATTCGGTACCGGATCCGCCTGCAGGACCCAGCCCAGGCTTGCCCAGTCTGTGGCCCTCGTGGGCCAGCA
GCCACTCTTTCACGGCGAGCCCGCCCAGGTAGGGCCCCACGTCGCTGTCGCCCTGCACCACCCGGTGGCA
GGGGATCAGAATGGGCACGGGATTTCCGTCCAGGGCGGTGTTCACGGCGGCGGTGGCGGCGGGATTGCCC
ACCAGGGCGGCCAGGTGGCTCTCGCTGATGACCTCTCCGAACTTCACCACTTTCAGCAGTTTCCACAGCA
CCTGGCGGGTAAAGCTCTCCTGCTGGAACACTGGGTGGTGCAGGGCTGGCACAGGGAACTCCTCGATGGC
CTCAGGCTGGTGAAAGTAGGCGTTGAGCCAGGCGGTGGCCTGGATCAGTGGCTCTGGTCCGCCCAGCACG
GCGGCTGGGGCAGGCACTTCCACGGCGTC
